>Addgene plasmid #71854 | pGFP-Kif5cmut | addgene partial sequence | sequence record 133905 | EGFP-C 5'-CATGGTCCTGCTGGAGTTCGTG-3'
CTCTCGGCATGGACGAGCTGTACAAGTACTCAGATCTCGAGCTCAAGCTTCGAATTCTGCAGTCGACGGT
ACCGCGGGCCCGGGATCCAGCCGAATGCAGCATCAAAGTGATGTGCCGGTTCCGGCCCCTCAACGAAGCT
GAGATCCTCCGCGGGGACAAATTCATCCCCAAATTCAAAGGCGAGGAGACGGTGGTGATCGGGCAAGGGA
AGCCGTATGTCTTTGACCGAGTTCTGCCGCCCAACACAACCCAGGAGCAGGTCTACAATGCCTGTGCGAA
GCAGATTGTCAAAGATGTCCTCGAGGGTTACAATGGGACAATTTTTGCATACGGGCAGACTAGTTCAGGA
AAAAATCATACCATGGAGGGGAAGCTGCACGATCCTCAGCTTATGGGTATCATACCCAGGATCGCACACG
ATATTTTCGATCACATCTATTCCATGGATGAGAACTTGGAGTTTCATATCAAGGTTTCCTATTTTGAGAT
CTACTTGGACAAAATAAGGGACTTGCTTGACGTGTCCAAGACCAACTTGGCTGTTCATGAAGACAAAAAC
AGAGTCCCCTATGTAAAGGGGTGCACCGAGAGGTTTGTGTCAAGCCCGGAGGAGGTCATGGATGTGATCG
ATGAGGGCAAAGCAAACCGACATGTGGCTGTGACAAACATGAACGAACACAGCTCCAGGAGTCACAGTAT
CTTCCTGATTAACATTAAACAAGAGAATGTGGAGACTGAAAAAAAACTCAGCGGGAAGCTGTATTTGGTT
GATTTGGCTGGGAGTGAAAAGGTCAGCAAAACTGGTGCCGAGGGAGCTGTTCTTGATGAAGCTAAAAATA
TCAACAAGTCTTTGTCTGCTCTTGGAAATGTGATCTCTGCCTTGGCAGAAGGGACAAAAACACATGTGCC
ATACCGGGACAGCAAGATGACTCGGATTCTCCAGGACTCTCTGGGTGGGAACTGCAGGACCACCATTGTC
ATT
