>Addgene plasmid #71854 | pGFP-Kif5cmut | addgene partial sequence | sequence record 133907 | SV40pA-R 5'-GAAATTTGTGATGCTATTGC-3'
GCTGCAATAAACAAGTTAACAACAACAATTGCATTCATTTTATGTTTCAGGTTCAGGGGGAGGTGTGGGA
GGTTTTTTAAAGCAAGTAAAACCTCTACAAATGTGGTATGGCTGATTATGATCAGTTATCTAGATCCGGT
GGATCCCAGGCCTCTTCCTGGAACAGAGCTGAACTAATCTCTATTAGATAATAGGGCTGAAGGCCAGGGT
GGGGTTTCAGAGCGGCAAGAGGGCTATGCCTCATAAGCACTGGGGTTGCTGTGAAGAGAAAACACCCCAG
GCTGCAGGGACTCACTCTGCATTTACTTCTGGTAGTGAGTGGAGTTTGAAGATCCACCTCCTCCCCGGAC
GGCATGGACGGCTGTTGGAGATGATGCAGGATAGTGTCCTGGGCGGATGGGCTTGGCGATCTGAGCCGAA
TGTGCCCTCCTGGCCATGTTCTTGGCCCGCACAGCCTCCTTGATGCGATCCACTTCCTGCTGGTAGCGCT
TTCGGTCCCTCATGGCATTCTCCTTGGCCTCTTTGAGCGCACTCTCCAAGGCCTTGACGCGCTCTGCAGT
AGCACGGAGCCTCTTCTCCAGCTTGGGGAGTTCACAGCGCAAATCCGCATTGTCCCGGACCAGCTGCTTG
TGCACCTTGGTAAGCTGCTCCAGGTTGTTCTCCAGGAAGGAGATCTTCTGCTTCTGGGCGGCACTACCCC
CTCCATCGTCGCTGTCCAGCTCCACACTCTTTTTCACCCGGGTGGTCAAGTCCTGGACGAAGAGTTTGCG
CAGGTTGTGAAGAGTCTGGAGTTCTCTGGACACAGTCTCTTCCAGTCCCTTGAGGTCCTCCCTGGCTTGC
TCTCTTTTGTCATTGAGCAATAGGAGCTTCTCCAGCTTCACTTCTCTCTCCTGGTCCTCTATTTTCAGCT
TGTTATAATCAGAGCTGAGCCTCTCCTGTTCCAGTTGCAGCTTCTGATTCAAATCCCGAATCTCATCAAT
GATTCTCTGCTTCTCCTCAATCTCATCACGAAGTCTGGACAGCTGCTTTTGGTGCGCTTCCCGGTGACTC
TCTC
