[The description below was written by a language model from this plasmid's Addgene catalogue record.]
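Description:
pGFP-Kif5cmut is a mammalian expression plasmid built on the Clontech pEGFP-C3 backbone (about 4.7 kb), carrying a roughly 3 kb insert for a total size of about 7.7 kb. It is maintained in E. coli as a high-copy plasmid under kanamycin selection. The same backbone provides neomycin resistance, so transfected mammalian cells can be selected with G418 if stable lines are wanted. No feature table accompanies the record, so finer details of the backbone, such as the origins of replication and polyadenylation signals, are not listed. The use of an SV40 polyA reverse sequencing primer is consistent with the standard pEGFP-C layout.

The payload is rat (R. norvegicus) Kif5c, kinesin family member 5C, a heavy chain of the conventional kinesin-1 motor. It was cloned into a BamHI site, which is retained at both ends of the insert. The CMV promoter drives expression, and the backbone-encoded EGFP is fused to the N terminus of the motor. The Kif5c coding region begins at amino acid 3. The insert carries a T93N substitution and an introduced SpeI site, which presumably serves as a cloning or diagnostic marker, although the record does not say so. T93 lies within the motor domain, and this type of substitution in the nucleotide-binding region is generally used to produce a "rigor" kinesin that binds microtubules tightly without moving along them. The record itself describes the protein only as mutant.

The stated purpose is mammalian expression of mutant GFP-Kif5c. The associated work examined Kif5c behaviour on tyrosinated and detyrosinated microtubules, which points to use in live-cell fluorescence imaging of how the motor associates with different microtubule populations.
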