Addgene plasmid #71854: pGFP-Kif5cmut
Purpose: mammalian expression of mutant GFP-Kif5c
Depositing lab: Michelle Peckham. Depositing organization: University of Leeds. Publication: Differential trafficking of Kif5c on tyrosinated and detyrosinated microtubules in live cells. Dunn S, Morrison EE, Liverpool TB, Molina-Paris C, Cross RA, Alonso MC, Peckham M. J Cell Sci. 2008 Apr 1;121(Pt 7):1085-95. doi: 10.1242/jcs.026492. Epub 2008 Mar 11. PubMed 18334549.
Backbone
  Vector backbone: pEGFPC3
  Backbone manufacturer: Clontech
  Backbone size w/o insert (bp): 4700
  Total vector size (bp): 7700
  Vector type: Mammalian Expression
  Selectable markers: Neomycin (select with G418)
Growth in bacteria
  Bacterial resistance: Kanamycin, 50 μg/mL
  Growth temperature: 37°C
  Growth strain: DH5alpha
  Copy number: High Copy
Gene/Insert
  Gene/Insert name: Kif5c (alt name: kinesin family member 5C)
  Species: R. norvegicus (rat)
  Insert size (bp): 3000
  Mutation: T93N mutation and also a novel SpeI site (1652). Kif5c starts at AA3.
  Entrez Gene: Kif5c
  Promoter: CMV
  Tag / fusion protein: EGFP (N terminal on backbone)
  Cloning method: Restriction Enzyme; 5′ cloning site BamHI (not destroyed); 3′ cloning site BamHI (not destroyed)
  Sequencing primers: 5′ EGFP-C; 3′ SV40pA-R
Terms and licenses: Academic/Nonprofit Terms; Industry Terms: Not Available to Industry
How to cite: pGFP-Kif5cmut was a gift from Michelle Peckham (Addgene plasmid # 71854 ; http://n2t.net/addgene:71854 ; RRID:Addgene_71854)
